>Addgene plasmid #183435 | pOC2 Dlg4-Halo-FKBP KI | addgene full sequence | sequence record 360143 | Addgene NGS Result
ACGGTTCCTGGCCTTTTGCTGGCCTTTTGCTCACATGTATAACTTCGTATAGTATAAATTATACGAAGTT
ATGATCCGACGCCGCCATCTCTAGGCCCGCGCCGGCCCCCTCGCACAGACTTGTGGGAGAAGCTCGGCTA
CTCCCCTGCCCCGGTTAATTTGCATATAATATTTCCTAGTAACTATAGAGGCTTAATGTGCGATAAAAGA
CAGATAATCTGTTCTTTTTAATACTAGCTACATTTTACATGATAGGCTTGGATTTCTATAAGAGATACAA
ATACTAAATTATTATTTTAAAAAACAGCACACTCGAGAACTCACCCTAACTGTAAAGTTAGTATAACTTC
GTATAGTATAAATTATACGAAGTTATAAGCCTTGTTTGAATCAGAGTCTCTCTCGGGCGTTTTAGAGCTA
GAAATAGCAAGTTAAAATAAGGCTAGTCCGTTATCAACTTGAAAAAGTGGCACCGAGTCGGTGCTTTTTT
GTTTTAGAGCTAGAAATAGCAAGTTAAAATAAGGCTAGTCCGTTTTTAGCGCGTGCGCCAATTCTGCAGA
CAAATGGCTCTAGAAGCTTAATCAGAGTCTCTCTCGGGCGGGGCTAGCGGAATGGCAGAAATCGGTACTG
GCTTTCCATTCGACCCCCATTATGTGGAAGTCCTGGGCGAGCGCATGCACTACGTCGATGTTGGTCCGCG
CGATGGCACCCCTGTGCTGTTCCTGCACGGTAACCCGACCTCCTCCTACGTGTGGCGCAACATCATCCCG
CATGTTGCACCGACCCATCGCTGCATTGCTCCAGACCTGATCGGTATGGGCAAATCCGACAAACCAGACC
TGGGTTATTTCTTCGACGACCACGTCCGCTTCATGGATGCCTTCATCGAAGCCCTGGGTCTGGAAGAGGT
CGTCCTGGTCATTCACGACTGGGGCTCCGCTCTGGGTTTCCACTGGGCCAAGCGCAATCCAGAGCGCGTC
AAAGGTATTGCATTTATGGAGTTCATCCACCCTATCCCGACCTGGGACGAATGGCCAGAATTTGCCCGCG
AGACCTTCCAGGCCTTCCGCACCACCGACGTCGGCCGCAAGCTGATCATCGATCAGAACGTTTTTATCGA
GGGTACGCTGCCGATGGGTGTCGTCCGCCCGCTGACTGAAGTCGAGATGGACCATTACCGCGAGCCGTTC
CTGAATCCTGTTGACCGCGAGCCACTGTGGCGCTTCCCAAACGAGCTGCCAATCGCCGGTGAGCCAGCGA
ACATCGTCGCGCTGGTCGAAGAATACATGGACTGGCTGCACCAGTCCCCTGTCCCGAAGCTGCTGTTCTG
GGGCACCCCAGGCGTTCTGATCCCACCGGCCGAAGCCGCTCGCCTGGCCAAAAGCCTGCCTAACTGCAAG
GCTGTGGACATCGGCCCGGGTCTGAATCTGCTGCAAGAAGACAACCCGGACCTGATCGGCAGCGAGATCG
CGCGCTGGCTGTCCACGCTCGAGATTTCCGGCAGCGGAGGCAGCGCTGGAGTGCAGGTGGAAACCATCTC
CCCAGGAGACGGGCGCACCTTCCCCAAGCGCGGCCAGACCTGCGTGGTGCACTACACCGGGATGCTTGAA
GATGGAAAGAAATTTGATTCCTCCCGGGACAGAAACAAGCCCTTTAAGTTTATGCTAGGCAAGCAGGAGG
TGATCCGAGGCTGGGAAGAAGGGGTTGCCCAGATGAGTGTGGGTCAGAGAGCCAAACTGACTATATCTCC
AGATTATGCCTATGGTGCCACTGGGCACCCAGGCATCATCCCACCACATGCCACTCTCGTCTTCGATGTG
GAGCTTCTAAAACTGGAAGGAGTCGACGCTAAATCAGAGTCTCTCTCGGGCGGGACGCGTTAACTTACGG
TAAATGGCCCGGCGGCCGCAGGAACCCCTAGTGATGGAGTTGGCCACTCCCTCTCTGCGCGCTCGCTCGC
TCACTGAGGCCGGGCGACCAAAGGTCGCCCGACGCCCGGGCTTTGCCCGGGCGGCCTCAGTGAGCGAGCG
AGCGCGCAGCTGCCTGCAGGGGCGCCTGATGCGGTATTTTCTCCTTACGCATCTGTGCGGTATTTCACAC
CGCATA
[95 nt withheld, positions 2107-2201]
T
[46 nt withheld, positions 2203-2248]
C
[141 nt withheld, positions 2250-2390]
CCTTTGACGTTGGAGTCCACGTTCTTT
[37 nt withheld, positions 2418-2454]
ACTCTATCTCGGGCTATTCTTTTGATTTATAAGGGATTTTGCCGATTTCGGTCTATTGGTTAAAAAATGA
GCTGATTTAACAAAAATTTAACGCGAATTTTAACAAAATATTAACGTTTACAATTTTATGGTGCACTCTC
AGTACAATCTGCTCTGATGCCGCATAGTTAAGCCAGCCCCGACACCCGCCAACACCCGCTGACGCGCCCT
GACGGGCTTGTCTGCTCCCGGCATCCGCTTACAGACAAGCTGTGACCGTCTCCGGGAGCTGCATGTGTCA
GAGGTTTTCACCGTCATCACCGAAACGCGCGAGACGAAAGGGCCTCGTGATACGCCTATTTTTATAGGTT
AATGTCATGATAATAATGGTTTCTTAGACGTCAGGTGGCACTTTTCGGGGAAATGTGCGCGGAACCCCTA
TTTGTTTATTTTTCTAAATACATTCAAATATGTATCCGCTCATGAGACAATAACCCTGATAAATGCTTCA
ATAATATTGAAAAAGGAAGAGTATGAGTATTCAACATTTCCGTGTCGCCCTTATTCCCTTTTTTGCGGCA
TTTTGCCTTCCTGTTTTTGCTCACCCAGAAACGCTGGTGAAAGTAAAAGATGCTGAAGATCAGTTGGGTG
CACGAGTGGGTTACATCGAACTGGATCTCAACAGCGGTAAGATCCTTGAGAGTTTTCGCCCCGAAGAACG
TTTTCCAATGATGAGCACTTTTAAAGTTCTGCTATGTGGCGCGGTATTATCCCGTATTGACGCCGGGCAA
GAGCAACTCGGTCGCCGCATACACTATTCTCAGAATGACTTGGTTGAGTACTCACCAGTCACAGAAAAGC
ATCTTACGGATGGCATGACAGTAAGAGAATTATGCAGTGCTGCCATAACCATGAGTGATAACACTGCGGC
CAACTTACTTCTGACAACGATCGGAGGACCGAAGGAGCTAACCGCTTTTTTGCACAACATGGGGGATCAT
GTAACTCGCCTTGATCGTTGGGAACCGGAGCTGAATGAAGCCATACCAAACGACGAGCGTGACACCACGA
TGCCTGTAGCAATGGCAACAACGTTGCGCAAACTATTAACTGGCGAACTACTTACTCTAGCTTCCCGGCA
ACAATTAATAGACTGGATGGAGGCGGATAAAGTTGCAGGACCACTTCTGCGCTCGGCCCTTCCGGCTGGC
TGGTTTATTGCTGATAAATCTGGAGCCGGTGAGCGTGGAAGCCGCGGTATCATTGCAGCACTGGGGCCAG
ATGGTAAGCCCTCCCGTATCGTAGTTATCTACACGACGGGGAGTCAGGCAACTATGGATGAACGAAATAG
ACAGATCGCTGAGATAGGTGCCTCACTGATTAAGCATTGGTAACTGTCAGACCAAGTTTACTCATATATA
CTTTAGATTGATTTAAAACTTCATTTTTAATTTAAAAGGATCTAGGTGAAGATCCTTTTTGATAATCTCA
TGACCAAAATCCCTTAACGTGAGTTTTCGTTCCACTGAGCGTCAGACCCCGTAGAAAAGATCAAAGGATC
TTCTTGAGATCCTTTTTTTCTGCGCGTAATCTGCTGCTTGCAAACAAAAAAACCACCGCTACCAGCGGTG
GTTTGTTTGCCGGATCAAGAGCTACCAACTCTTTTTCCGAAGGTAACTGGCTTCAGCAGAGCGCAGATAC
CAAATACTGTTCTTCTAGTGTAGCCGTAGTTAGGCCACCACTTCAAGAACTCTGTAGCACCGCCTACATA
CCTCGCTCTGCTAATCCTGTTACCAGTGGCTGCTGCCAGTGGCGATAAGTCGTGTCTTACCGGGTTGGAC
TCAAGACGATAGTTACCGGATAAGGCGCAGCGGTCGGGCTGAACGGGGGGTTCGTGCACACAGCCCAGCT
TGGAGCGAACGACCTACACCGAACTGAGATACCTACAGCGTGAGCTATGAGAAAGCGCCACGCTTCCCGA
AGGGAGAAAGGCGGACAGGTATCCGGTAAGCGGCAGGGTCGGAACAGGAGAGCGCACGAGGGAGCTTCCA
GGGGGAAACGCCTGGTATCTTTATAGTCCTGTCGGGTTTCGCCACCTCTGACTTGAGCGTCGATTTTTGT
GATGCTCGTCAGGGGGGCGGAGCCTATGGAAAAACGCCAGCAACGCGGCCTTTTT
Features (pLannotate 1.2.2; 16 found; start..end, strand, type, name):
     39..72      +  protein_bind   loxP511: Cre-mediated recombination occurs in the 8-bp core sequence (GTATACAT). loxP511 sites are compatible with each other, but incompatible with wild-type loxP sites. Cre recombinase
     73..338     +  promoter       U6 promoter (fragment): RNA polymerase III promoter for mouse U6 snRNA (Das et al., 1988)
    343..376     +  protein_bind   loxP511: Cre-mediated recombination occurs in the 8-bp core sequence (GTATACAT). loxP511 sites are compatible with each other, but incompatible with wild-type loxP sites. Cre recombinase
    409..484     +  misc_RNA       gRNA scaffold: guide RNA scaffold for the Streptococcus pyogenes CRISPR/Cas9 system
    491..534     +  misc_RNA       gRNA scaffold (fragment): guide RNA scaffold for the Streptococcus pyogenes CRISPR/Cas9 system
    612..1502    +  CDS            HaloTag®: modified bacterial dehalogenase that forms covalent bonds with chloroalkane derivatives
   1518..1838    +  CDS            DmrB: F36V mutant of FK506-binding protein FKBP12 binds synthetic ligands that do not bind wild-type FKBP
   1881..1901    +  enhancer       CMV enhancer (fragment): human cytomegalovirus immediate early enhancer; contains an 18-bp deletion relative to the standard CMV enhancer
   1910..2050    +  repeat_region  AAV2 ITR: inverted terminal repeat of adeno-associated virus serotype 2 inverted
   2055..2106    -  misc_feature   bom (fragment): basis of mobility region from pBR322
   2125..2580    +  rep_origin     f1 ori (sequence partly withheld): f1 bacteriophage origin of replication; arrow indicates direction of (+) strand synthesis
   2581..2630    -  misc_feature   bom (fragment): basis of mobility region from pBR322
   2732..2767    -  CDS            rop (fragment): Rop protein, which maintains plasmids at low copy number; rop
   2862..2966    +  promoter       AmpR promoter: bla
   2967..3827    +  CDS            AmpR: β-lactamase; bla; confers resistance to ampicillin, carbenicillin, and related antibiotics
   3998..4586    +  rep_origin     ori: high-copy-number ColE1/pMB1/pBR322/pUC origin of replication
