[The description below was written by a language model from this plasmid's Addgene catalogue record and pLannotate feature annotations shown in this document.]
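Description:
pOC2 Dlg4-Halo-FKBP KI is a CRISPR knock-in plasmid built on the pOC2 backbone and designed to tag endogenous PSD95, the product of Dlg4, with a HaloTag-FKBP module at amino acid position R721. The guide target is listed for both mouse and rat. It is a high-copy plasmid propagated in E. coli through a ColE1/pUC-type origin and selected with ampicillin (AmpR under its own bla promoter). The sequenced record of about 4.6 kb also contains an f1 origin and one annotated AAV2 inverted terminal repeat. A second ITR is not annotated, and the record does not state whether the plasmid is meant for AAV packaging.

The payload has two parts. A mouse U6 RNA polymerase III promoter drives a Dlg4-targeting guide RNA fused to the S. pyogenes Cas9 scaffold. This promoter is flanked by two same-orientation loxP511 sites, so Cre recombinase excises it and shuts off guide expression, which is the "CreOFF" behaviour named in the purpose. Downstream lies a promoterless donor encoding HaloTag, a modified dehalogenase that covalently binds chloroalkane ligands. It is followed by the F36V variant of FKBP12 (DmrB), which binds synthetic ligands used for chemically induced dimerisation. No Cas9 coding sequence is annotated, so the nuclease must presumably be supplied from another construct.

According to the associated publication title, the plasmid belongs to a toolkit for duplex labelling and manipulation of neuronal proteins by sequential CRISPR/Cas9 editing. In that setting, Cre-controlled guide expression would let two knock-ins be separated in time. The fusion should allow both labelling of endogenous PSD95 and ligand-based manipulation of it.
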