Addgene plasmid #183435: pOC2 Dlg4-Halo-FKBP KI
Purpose: CreOFF knock-in for PSD95-Halo-FKBP (amino acid position: R721)
Depositing lab: Harold MacGillavry. Depositing organization: Utrecht University. Publication: Duplex Labeling and Manipulation of Neuronal Proteins Using Sequential CRISPR/Cas9 Gene Editing. Droogers WJ, Willems J, MacGillavry HD, de Jong APH. eNeuro. 2022 Jul 18;9(4):ENEURO.0056-22.2022. doi: 10.1523/ENEURO.0056-22.2022. PubMed 35851300.
Backbone
  Vector backbone: pOC2
  Vector type: CRISPR
Growth in bacteria
  Bacterial resistance: Ampicillin, 100 μg/mL
  Growth temperature: 37°C
  Growth strain: DH5alpha
  Copy number: High Copy
Gene/Insert
  Gene/Insert name: gRNA and Halo-FKBP donor
  gRNA/shRNA sequence: AATCAGAGTCTCTCTCGGGC
  Species: M. musculus (mouse), R. norvegicus (rat)
  Cloning method: Restriction Enzyme; 5′ cloning site unknown (unknown if destroyed)
  Sequencing primers: 5′ ctagtccgtttttagcgcgt; 3′ cgggccatttaccgtaagtt
Terms and licenses: Academic/Nonprofit Terms; Industry Terms: Not Available to Industry
Depositor comments: Please visit https://www.biorxiv.org/content/10.1101/2022.01.02.474730v1 for bioRxiv preprint.
How to cite: pOC2 Dlg4-Halo-FKBP KI was a gift from Harold MacGillavry (Addgene plasmid # 183435 ; http://n2t.net/addgene:183435 ; RRID:Addgene_183435)
